# Supplementary material for: Development of a high efficiency integration system and promoter library for rapid modification of Pseudomonas putida KT2440
Source: Metab Eng Commun. 2017 Apr 15;5:1–8. doi: 10.1016/j.meteno.2017.04.001 (PMC5699527; doi:10.1016/j.meteno.2017.04.001)
Supplement: Supplementary file 1 — Supplementary material [file mmc1.zip › pΓêå4740-BxB1int-attB.gb]

LOCUS       p_4740_BxB1int_a        8812 bp ds-DNA     circular     04-NOV-2016
DEFINITION  .
ACCESSION   
VERSION     
SOURCE      .
  ORGANISM  .
COMMENT     
COMMENT     
COMMENT     ApEinfo:methylated:1
FEATURES             Location/Qualifiers
     promoter        208..257
                     /locus_tag=""
                     /product=""
                     /label=neomycin_kanamycin_promoter_region Promoter|promote
                     r
                     /ApEinfo_fwdcolor="#346ee0"
                     /ApEinfo_revcolor="#1d43bd"
                     /ApEinfo_graphicformat="arrow_data {{0 1 2 0 0 -1} {} 0}
                     width 5 offset 0"
     gene            346..1140
                     /gene="nptII"
                     /locus_tag=""
                     /label=nptII
                     /ApEinfo_fwdcolor="#acdcff"
                     /ApEinfo_revcolor="#acdcff"
                     /ApEinfo_graphicformat="arrow_data {{0 1 2 0 0 -1} {} 0}
                     width 5 offset 0"
     gene            1632..3053
                     /gene="sacB"
                     /locus_tag=""
                     /label=sacB
                     /ApEinfo_fwdcolor="#acdcff"
                     /ApEinfo_revcolor="#acdcff"
                     /ApEinfo_graphicformat="arrow_data {{0 1 2 0 0 -1} {} 0}
                     width 5 offset 0"
     oriT            3454..3523
                     /locus_tag=""
                     /note="RP4 oriT; color: #ffc0cb"
                     /product=""
                     /label=RP4 oriT
                     /ApEinfo_fwdcolor="pink"
                     /ApEinfo_revcolor="pink"
                     /ApEinfo_graphicformat="arrow_data {{0 1 2 0 0 -1} {} 0}
                     width 5 offset 0"
     rep_origin      4485..5079
                     /locus_tag=""
                     /note="pMB1 replication origin; color: #ffc0cb"
                     /product=""
                     /label=pMB1 replication origin
                     /ApEinfo_fwdcolor="#999999"
                     /ApEinfo_revcolor="#999999"
                     /ApEinfo_graphicformat="arrow_data {{0 1 2 0 0 -1} {} 0}
                     width 5 offset 0"
     misc_recomb     5490..6231
                     /locus_tag=""
                     /product=""
                     /label=PP_4740_UP
                     /ApEinfo_fwdcolor="#8080ff"
                     /ApEinfo_revcolor="#da6a3b"
                     /ApEinfo_graphicformat="arrow_data {{0 1 2 0 0 -1} {} 0}
                     width 5 offset 0"
     misc_recomb     7880..8627
                     /locus_tag=""
                     /product=""
                     /label=PP_4740_DWN
                     /ApEinfo_fwdcolor="#8080ff"
                     /ApEinfo_revcolor="#da6a3b"
                     /ApEinfo_graphicformat="arrow_data {{0 1 2 0 0 -1} {} 0}
                     width 5 offset 0"
     promoter        5397..5426
                     /locus_tag=""
                     /product=""
                     /label=lac_promoter Promoter|promoter
                     /ApEinfo_fwdcolor="#346ee0"
                     /ApEinfo_revcolor="#1d43bd"
                     /ApEinfo_graphicformat="arrow_data {{0 1 2 0 0 -1} {} 0}
                     width 5 offset 0"
     rep_origin      4409..5091
                     /label=ColE1 origin
                     /ApEinfo_fwdcolor="gray50"
                     /ApEinfo_revcolor="gray50"
                     /ApEinfo_graphicformat="arrow_data {{0 1 2 0 0 -1} {} 0}
                     width 5 offset 0"
     CDS             8725..8793
                     /label=LacZ alpha
                     /ApEinfo_fwdcolor="#6495ed"
                     /ApEinfo_revcolor="#6495ed"
                     /ApEinfo_graphicformat="arrow_data {{0 1 2 0 0 -1} {} 0}
                     width 5 offset 0"
     misc_binding    6270..6292
                     /label=LacO
                     /ApEinfo_fwdcolor="#6495ed"
                     /ApEinfo_revcolor="#6495ed"
                     /ApEinfo_graphicformat="arrow_data {{0 1 2 0 0 -1} {} 0}
                     width 5 offset 0"
     promoter        6238..6265
                     /label=tac promoter
                     /ApEinfo_fwdcolor="#346ee0"
                     /ApEinfo_revcolor="#1d43bd"
                     /ApEinfo_graphicformat="arrow_data {{0 1 2 0 0 -1} {} 0}
                     width 5 offset 0"
     protein_bind    5430..5453
                     /label=lac operator
                     /ApEinfo_fwdcolor="#ffc526"
                     /ApEinfo_revcolor="#ffc526"
                     /ApEinfo_graphicformat="arrow_data {{0 1 2 0 0 -1} {} 0}
                     width 5 offset 0"
     protein_bind    6269..6292
                     /label=lac operator(1)
                     /ApEinfo_label="lac operator"
                     /ApEinfo_fwdcolor="#ffc526"
                     /ApEinfo_revcolor="#ffc526"
                     /ApEinfo_graphicformat="arrow_data {{0 1 2 0 0 -1} {} 0}
                     width 5 offset 0"
     CDS             6315..7817
                     /label=BxB1-int
                     /ApEinfo_fwdcolor="#e7e8ff"
                     /ApEinfo_revcolor="#e7e8ff"
                     /ApEinfo_graphicformat="arrow_data {{0 1 2 0 0 -1} {} 0}
                     width 5 offset 0"
     misc_binding    7824..7873
                     /label=BxB1-attB
                     /ApEinfo_fwdcolor="#ff4809"
                     /ApEinfo_revcolor="#ff4809"
                     /ApEinfo_graphicformat="arrow_data {{0 1 2 0 0 -1} {} 0}
                     width 5 offset 0"
ORIGIN
        1 tgccgcaagc actcagggcg caagggctgc taaaggaagc ggaacacgta gaaagccagt
       61 ccgcagaaac ggtgctgacc ccggatgaat gtcagctact gggctatctg gacaagggaa
      121 aacgcaagcg caaagagaaa gcaggtagct tgcagtgggc ttacatggcg atagctagac
      181 tgggcggttt tatggacagc aagcgaaccg gaattgccag ctggggcgcc ctctggtaag
      241 gttgggaagc cctgcaaagt aaactggatg gctttcttgc cgccaaggat ctgatggcgc
      301 aggggatcaa gatctgatca agagacagga tgaggatcgt ttcgcatgat tgaacaagat
      361 ggattgcacg caggttctcc ggccgcttgg gtggagaggc tattcggcta tgactgggca
      421 caacagacaa tcggctgctc tgatgccgcc gtgttccggc tgtcagcgca ggggcgcccg
      481 gttctttttg tcaagaccga cctgtccggt gccctgaatg aactccaaga cgaggcagcg
      541 cggctatcgt ggctggccac gacgggcgtt ccttgcgcag ctgtgctcga cgttgtcact
      601 gaagcgggaa gggactggct gctattgggc gaagtgccgg ggcaggatct cctgtcatct
      661 caccttgctc ctgccgagaa agtatccatc atggctgatg caatgcggcg gctgcatacg
      721 cttgatccgg ctacctgccc attcgaccac caagcgaaac atcgcatcga gcgagcacgt
      781 actcggatgg aagccggtct tgtcgatcag gatgatctgg acgaagagca tcaggggctc
      841 gcgccagccg aactgttcgc caggctcaag gcgcggatgc ccgacggcga ggatctcgtc
      901 gtgacccatg gcgatgcctg cttgccgaat atcatggtgg aaaatggccg cttttctgga
      961 ttcatcgact gtggccggct gggtgtggcg gaccgctatc aggacatagc gttggctacc
     1021 cgtgatattg ctgaagagct tggcggcgaa tgggctgacc gcttcctcgt gctttacggt
     1081 atcgccgctc ccgattcgca gcgcatcgcc ttctatcgcc ttcttgacga gttcttctga
     1141 gcgggactct ggggttcgct agaggatcga tcctttttaa cccatcacat atacctgccg
     1201 ttcactatta tttagtgaaa tgagatatta tgatattttc tgaattgtga ttaaaaaggc
     1261 aactttatgc ccatgcaaca gaaactataa aaaatacaga gaatgaaaag aaacagatag
     1321 attttttagt tctttaggcc cgtagtctgc aaatcctttt atgattttct atcaaacaaa
     1381 agaggaaaat agaccagttg caatccaaac gagagtctaa tagaatgagg tcgaaaagta
     1441 aatcgcgcgg gtttgttact gataaagcag gcaagaccta aaatgtgtaa agggcaaagt
     1501 gtatactttg gcgtcacccc ttacatattt taggtctttt tttattgtgc gtaactaact
     1561 tgccatcttc aaacaggagg gctggaagaa gcagaccgct aacacagtac ataaaaaagg
     1621 agacatgaac gatgaacatc aaaaagtttg caaaacaagc aacagtatta acctttacta
     1681 ccgcactgct ggcaggaggc gcaactcaag cgtttgcgaa agaaacgaac caaaagccat
     1741 ataaggaaac atacggcatt tcccatatta cacgccatga tatgctgcaa atccctgaac
     1801 agcaaaaaaa tgaaaaatat caagtttctg aatttgattc gtccacaatt aaaaatatct
     1861 cttctgcaaa aggcctggac gtttgggaca gctggccatt acaaaacgct gacggcactg
     1921 tcgcaaacta tcacggctac cacatcgtct ttgcattagc cggagatcct aaaaatgcgg
     1981 atgacacatc gatttacatg ttctatcaaa aagtcggcga aacttctatt gacagctgga
     2041 aaaacgctgg ccgcgtcttt aaagacagcg acaaattcga tgcaaatgat tctatcctaa
     2101 aagaccaaac acaagaatgg tcaggttcag ccacatttac atctgacgga aaaatccgtt
     2161 tattctacac tgatttctcc ggtaaacatt acggcaaaca aacactgaca actgcacaag
     2221 ttaacgtatc agcatcagac agctctttga acatcaacgg tgtagaggat tataaatcaa
     2281 tctttgacgg tgacggaaaa acgtatcaaa atgtacagca gttcatcgat gaaggcaact
     2341 acagctcagg cgacaaccat acgctgagag atcctcacta cgtagaagat aaaggccaca
     2401 aatacttagt atttgaagca aacactggaa ctgaagatgg ctaccaaggc gaagaatctt
     2461 tatttaacaa agcatactat ggcaaaagca catcattctt ccgtcaagaa agtcaaaaac
     2521 ttctgcaaag cgataaaaaa cgcacggctg agttagcaaa cggcgctctc ggtatgattg
     2581 agctaaacga tgattacaca ctgaaaaaag tgatgaaacc gctgattgca tctaacacag
     2641 taacagatga aattgaacgc gcgaacgtct ttaaaatgaa cggcaaatgg tacctgttca
     2701 ctgactcccg cggatcaaaa atgacgattg acggcattac gtctaacgat atttacatgc
     2761 ttggttatgt ttctaattct ttaactggcc catacaagcc gctgaacaaa actggccttg
     2821 tgttaaaaat ggatcttgat cctaacgatg taacctttac ttactcacac ttcgctgtac
     2881 ctcaagcgaa aggaaacaat gtcgtgatta caagctatat gacaaacaga ggattctacg
     2941 cagacaaaca atcaacgttt gcgccgagct tcctgctgaa catcaaaggc aagaaaacat
     3001 ctgttgtcaa agacagcatc cttgaacaag gacaattaac agttaacaaa taaaaacgca
     3061 aaagaaaatg ccgatgggta ccgagcgaaa tgaccgacca agcgacgccc aacctgccat
     3121 cacgagattt cgattccacc gccgccttct atgaaaggtt gggcttcgga atcgttttcc
     3181 gggacgccct cgcggacgtg ctcatagtcc acgacgcccg tgattttgta gccctggccg
     3241 acggccagca ggtaggccga caggctcatg ccggccgccg ccgccttttc ctcaatcgct
     3301 cttcgttcgt ctggaaggca gtacaccttg ataggtgggc tgcccttcct ggttggcttg
     3361 gtttcatcag ccatccgctt gccctcatct gttacgccgg cggtagccgg ccagcctcgc
     3421 agagcaggat tcccgttgag caccgccagg tgcgaataag ggacagtgaa gaaggaacac
     3481 ccgctcgcgg gtgggcctac ttcacctatc ctgcccggct gacgccgttg gatacaccaa
     3541 ggaaagtcta cacgaaccct ttggcaaaat cctgtatatc gtgcgaaaaa ggatggatat
     3601 accgaaaaaa tcgctataat gaccccgaag cagggttatg cagcggaaaa gcgctgcttc
     3661 cctgctgttt tgtggaatat ctaccgactg gaaacaggca aatgcaggaa attactgaac
     3721 tgaggggaca ggcgagagac gatgccaaag agctcctgaa aatctcgata actcaaaaaa
     3781 tacgcccggt agtgatctta tttcattatg gtgaaagttg gaacctctta cgtgccgatc
     3841 aacgtctcat tttcgccaaa agttggccca gggcttcccg gtatcaacag ggacaccagg
     3901 atttatttat tctgcgaagt gatcttccgt cacaggtatt tattcggcgc aaagtgcgtc
     3961 gggtgatgct gccaacttac tgatttagtg tatgatggtg tttttgaggt gctccagtgg
     4021 cttctgtttc tatcagctcc tgaaaatctc gataactcaa aaaatacgcc cggtagtgat
     4081 cttatttcat tatggtgaaa gttggaacct cttacgtgcc gatcaacgtc tcattttcgc
     4141 caaaagttgg cccagggctt cccggtatca acagggacac caggatttat ttattctgcg
     4201 aagtgatctt ccgtcacagg tatttattcg gcgcaaagtg cgtcgggtga tgctgccaac
     4261 ttactgattt agtgtatgat ggtgtttttg aggtgctcca gtggcttctg tttctatcag
     4321 ggctggatga tcctccagcg cggggatctc atgctggagt tcttcgccca ccccaaaagg
     4381 atctaggtga agatcctttt tgataatctc atgaccaaaa tcccttaacg tgagttttcg
     4441 ttccactgag cgtcagaccc cgtagaaaag atcaaaggat cttcttgaga tccttttttt
     4501 ctgcgcgtaa tctgctgctt gcaaacaaaa aaaccaccgc taccagcggt ggtttgtttg
     4561 ccggatcaag agctaccaac tctttttccg aaggtaactg gcttcagcag agcgcagata
     4621 ccaaatactg ttcttctagt gtagccgtag ttaggccacc acttcaagaa ctctgtagca
     4681 ccgcctacat acctcgctct gctaatcctg ttaccagtgg ctgctgccag tggcgataag
     4741 tcgtgtctta ccgggttgga ctcaagacga tagttaccgg ataaggcgca gcggtcgggc
     4801 tgaacggggg gttcgtgcac acagcccagc ttggagcgaa cgacctacac cgaactgaga
     4861 tacctacagc gtgagctatg agaaagcgcc acgcttcccg aagggagaaa ggcggacagg
     4921 tatccggtaa gcggcagggt cggaacagga gagcgcacga gggagcttcc agggggaaac
     4981 gcctggtatc tttatagtcc tgtcgggttt cgccacctct gacttgagcg tcgatttttg
     5041 tgatgctcgt caggggggcg gagcctatgg aaaaacgcca gcaacgcggc ctttttacgg
     5101 ttcctggcct tttgctggcc ttttgctcac atgttctttc ctgcgttatc ccctgattct
     5161 gtggataacc gtattaccgc ctttgagtga gctgataccg ctcgccgcag ccgaacgacc
     5221 gagcgcagcg agtcagtgag cgaggaagcg gaagagcgcc caatacgcaa accgcctctc
     5281 cccgcgcgtt ggccgattca ttaatgcagc tggcacgaca ggtttcccga ctggaaagcg
     5341 ggcagtgagc gcaacgcaat taatgtgagt tagctcactc attaggcacc ccaggcttta
     5401 cactttatgc ttccggctcg tatgttgtgt ggaattgtga gcggataaca atttcacaca
     5461 ggaaacagct atgacatgat tacgaattcg catttacgag ctcatttctt gccttgggtc
     5521 tgtaagcgtc gctaagccgt atgacgcagt cctgggtctt caaaataatt tcagcacgct
     5581 cctttgagcc cagctctttg gaatccatca tcgttgcaag ttgggtactc aacgagtcct
     5641 tcatcgatgc actgaaatct acccctttag acttggtcgc atccgcatac tgaaaagcgc
     5701 ctttgaatgc ggcggttaca tctgccgaat acccaaggcc acatgcctta atcgcctgat
     5761 caactggtgc aacagatcga tagggagaaa ggcctgaaca agctgacaag aacacagcgg
     5821 aaagcaacca gatatgacta cgcattaaca atttctccac ccccaaataa tggcactaag
     5881 ccactatacc acttattcga cgtataggtt tggccagagt ggcaggcgcc acttgcgagc
     5941 atccacccaa cgcgaaaatg tcattaatag tagggctgag ctaactgagc gctgacagct
     6001 gggaacacct tgggcatgcg gcttggcttc atgaacaccg atgagcttgg tattgcaacg
     6061 tactggccat gcggctgctg aatcatcatt tagaaaagcc gtgaggtttc cactgccatc
     6121 agcgcatagg aaggcccgac gaccgggcct gagagccccc cgacgatagt ggcagcatgc
     6181 ctctagctat tttgttaaat tcggcaacac gccataggga catagccagc agagctgttg
     6241 acaattaatc atcggctcgt ataatgtgtg gaattgtgag cggataacaa tttcacacat
     6301 aggaggtgaT GCAGNNNNNN NNNNNNNNNN NNNNNNNNNN NNNNNNNNNN NNNNNNNNNN
     6361 NNNNNNNNNN NNNNNNNNNN NNNNNNNNNN NNNNNNNNNN NNNNNNNNNN NNNNNNNNNN
     6421 NNNNNNNNNN NNNNNNNNNN NNNNNNNNNN NNNNNNNNNN NNNNNNNNNN NNNNNNNNNN
     6481 NNNNNNNNNN NNNNNNNNNN NNNNNNNNNN NNNNNNNNNN NNNNNNNNNN NNNNNNNNNN
     6541 NNNNNNNNNN NNNNNNNNNN NNNNNNNNNN NNNNNNNNNN NNNNNNNNNN NNNNNNNNNN
     6601 NNNNNNNNNN NNNNNNNNNN NNNNNNNNNN NNNNNNNNNN NNNNNNNNNN NNNNNNNNNN
     6661 NNNNNNNNNN NNNNNNNNNN NNNNNNNNNN NNNNNNNNNN NNNNNNNNNN NNNNNNNNNN
     6721 NNNNNNNNNN NNNNNNNNNN NNNNNNNNNN NNNNNNNNNN NNNNNNNNNN NNNNNNNNNN
     6781 NNNNNNNNNN NNNNNNNNNN NNNNNNNNNN NNNNNNNNNN NNNNNNNNNN NNNNNNNNNN
     6841 NNNNNNNNNN NNNNNNNNNN NNNNNNNNNN NNNNNNNNNN NNNNNNNNNN NNNNNNNNNN
     6901 NNNNNNNNNN NNNNNNNNNN NNNNNNNNNN NNNNNNNNNN NNNNNNNNNN NNNNNNNNNN
     6961 NNNNNNNNNN NNNNNNNNNN NNNNNNNNNN NNNNNNNNNN NNNNNNNNNN NNNNNNNNNN
     7021 NNNNNNNNNN NNNNNNNNNN NNNNNNNNNN NNNNNNNNNN NNNNNNNNNN NNNNNNNNNN
     7081 NNNNNNNNNN NNNNNNNNNN NNNNNNNNNN NNNNNNNNNN NNNNNNNNNN NNNNNNNNNN
     7141 NNNNNNNNNN NNNNNNNNNN NNNNNNNNNN NNNNNNNNNN NNNNNNNNNN NNNNNNNNNN
     7201 NNNNNNNNNN NNNNNNNNNN NNNNNNNNNN NNNNNNNNNN NNNNNNNNNN NNNNNNNNNN
     7261 NNNNNNNNNN NNNNNNNNNN NNNNNNNNNN NNNNNNNNNN NNNNNNNNNN NNNNNNNNNN
     7321 NNNNNNNNNN NNNNNNNNNN NNNNNNNNNN NNNNNNNNNN NNNNNNNNNN NNNNNNNNNN
     7381 NNNNNNNNNN NNNNNNNNNN NNNNNNNNNN NNNNNNNNNN NNNNNNNNNN NNNNNNNNNN
     7441 NNNNNNNNNN NNNNNNNNNN NNNNNNNNNN NNNNNNNNNN NNNNNNNNNN NNNNNNNNNN
     7501 NNNNNNNNNN NNNNNNNNNN NNNNNNNNNN NNNNNNNNNN NNNNNNNNNN NNNNNNNNNN
     7561 NNNNNNNNNN NNNNNNNNNN NNNNNNNNNN NNNNNNNNNN NNNNNNNNNN NNNNNNNNNN
     7621 NNNNNNNNNN NNNNNNNNNN NNNNNNNNNN NNNNNNNNNN NNNNNNNNNN NNNNNNNNNN
     7681 NNNNNNNNNN NNNNNNNNNN NNNNNNNNNN NNNNNNNNNN NNNNNNNNNN NNNNNNNNNN
     7741 NNNNNNNNNN NNNNNNNNNN NNNNNNNNNN NNNNNNNNNN NNNNNNNNNN NNNNNNNNNN
     7801 NNNNNNNNNN NNNNTAAGCT AGCTCGGCCG GCTTGTCGAC GACGGCGGTC TCCGTCGTCA
     7861 GGATCATCCG GGCGGATCCa acctgttccc gcagctgcag aacctgcacg aatacagcaa
     7921 cacaccctcg gcctttgtgg tgcgcagcgt gtttgaagac gcctacaact acatgaaatc
     7981 cggccagctg ctgcgccagg tgatcaacaa gattcaggaa ggcgtggact tcaacagggc
     8041 ccaggaacgc cacgagttcg gcaacctcta tgaacaattg ctgcgcgacc tgcagaacgc
     8101 cggcaacgcc ggtgagttct acacacctcg accagtcacc gaatttatgg tgcgcatggt
     8161 tgatcccaag ctggctgaaa aggtcatgga cccggcctgc ggcaccggcg gctttctcac
     8221 ctgcgccatc gagcacaagc gcagacgcta tgtaaaaacc gccgaagacg aacgcacctt
     8281 gcaggccagc atttttggcg tggagaaaaa accgctgccg cacctgctgg ccaccaccaa
     8341 catgatcctg catggcatcg aagtgcccag ccagatccgt cacgacaaca ccctgagcaa
     8401 accgctgatc agctggggcc caagcgagcg cgtgcattgt atcgtcgcca acccgccgtt
     8461 cggcggcatg gaagaagacg gtatcgaaac aaattttcct gccgctttcc gcacccggga
     8521 aaccgccgat ttgttcttgg tattgattat gcagctgctc aaagatggtg gccgcgccgc
     8581 agtggtactg cccgatggct tcctttttgg cgaaggcatc aaaagccaag cttggcactg
     8641 gccgtcgttt tacaacgtcg tgactgggaa aaccctggcg ttacccaact taatcgcctt
     8701 gcagcacatc cccctttcgc cagctggcgt aatagcgaag aggcccgcac cgatcgccct
     8761 tcccaacagt tgcgcagcct gaatggcgaa tggcgataag ctagcttcac gc
//
